>Addgene plasmid #188670 | SGEP-sh-Hs-PHGDH-1956 | addgene full sequence | sequence record 375063 | Addgene NGS Result
CGCGGAACCCCTATTTGTTTATTTTTCTAAATACATTCAAATATGTATCCGCTCATGAGACAATAACCCT
GATAAATGCTTCAATAATATTGAAAAAGGAAGAGTATGAGTATTCAACATTTCCGTGTCGCCCTTATTCC
CTTTTTTGCGGCATTTTGCCTTCCTGTTTTTGCTCACCCAGAAACGCTGGTGAAAGTAAAAGATGCTGAA
GATCAGTTGGGTGCACGAGTGGGTTACATCGAACTGGATCTCAACAGCGGTAAGATCCTTGAGAGTTTTC
GCCCCGAAGAACGTTTTCCAATGATGAGCACTTTTAAAGTTCTGCTATGTGGCGCGGTATTATCCCGTAT
TGACGCCGGGCAAGAGCAACTCGGTCGCCGCATACACTATTCTCAGAATGACTTGGTTGAGTACTCACCA
GTCACAGAAAAGCATCTTACGGATGGCATGACAGTAAGAGAATTATGCAGTGCTGCCATAACCATGAGTG
ATAACACTGCGGCCAACTTACTTCTGACAACGATCGGAGGACCGAAGGAGCTAACCGCTTTTTTGCACAA
CATGGGGGATCATGTAACTCGCCTTGATCGTTGGGAACCGGAGCTGAATGAAGCCATACCAAACGACGAG
CGTGACACCACGATGCCTGTAGCAATGGCAACAACGTTGCGCAAACTATTAACTGGCGAACTACTTACTC
TAGCTTCCCGGCAACAATTAATAGACTGGATGGAGGCGGATAAAGTTGCAGGACCACTTCTGCGCTCGGC
CCTTCCGGCTGGCTGGTTTATTGCTGATAAATCTGGAGCCGGTGAGCGTGGGTCTCGCGGTATCATTGCA
GCACTGGGGCCAGATGGTAAGCCCTCCCGTATCGTAGTTATCTACACGACGGGGAGTCAGGCAACTATGG
ATGAACGAAATAGACAGATCGCTGAGATAGGTGCCTCACTGATTAAGCATTGGTAACTGTCAGACCAAGT
TTACTCATATATACTTTAGATTGATTTAAAACTTCATTTTTAATTTAAAAGGATCTAGGTGAAGATCCTT
TTTGATAATCTCATGACCAAAATCCCTTAACGTGAGTTTTCGTTCCACTGAGCGTCAGACCCCGTAGAAA
AGATCAAAGGATCTTCTTGAGATCCTTTTTTTCTGCGCGTAATCTGCTGCTTGCAAACAAAAAAACCACC
GCTACCAGCGGTGGTTTGTTTGCCGGATCAAGAGCTACCAACTCTTTTTCCGAAGGTAACTGGCTTCAGC
AGAGCGCAGATACCAAATACTGTTCTTCTAGTGTAGCCGTAGTTAGGCCACCACTTCAAGAACTCTGTAG
CACCGCCTACATACCTCGCTCTGCTAATCCTGTTACCAGTGGCTGCTGCCAGTGGCGATAAGTCGTGTCT
TACCGGGTTGGACTCAAGACGATAGTTACCGGATAAGGCGCAGCGGTCGGGCTGAACGGGGGGTTCGTGC
ACACAGCCCAGCTTGGAGCGAACGACCTACACCGAACTGAGATACCTACAGCGTGAGCTATGAGAAAGCG
CCACGCTTCCCGAAGGGAGAAAGGCGGACAGGTATCCGGTAAGCGGCAGGGTCGGAACAGGAGAGCGCAC
GAGGGAGCTTCCAGGGGGAAACGCCTGGTATCTTTATAGTCCTGTCGGGTTTCGCCACCTCTGACTTGAG
CGTCGATTTTTGTGATGCTCGTCAGGGGGGCGGAGCCTATGGAAAAACGCCAGCAACGCGGCCTTTTTAC
GGTTCCTGGCCTTTTGCTGGCCTTTTGCTCACATGTTCTTTCCTGCGTTATCCCCTGATTCTGTGGATAA
CCGTATTACCGCCTTTGAGTGAGCTGATACCGCTCGCCGCAGCCGAACGACCGAGCGCAGCGAGTCAGTG
AGCGAGGAAGCGGAAGAGCGCCCAATACGCAAACCGCCTCTCCCCGCGCGTTGGCCGATTCATTAATGCA
GCTGGCACGACAGGTTTCCCGACTGGAAAGCGGGCAGTGAGCGCAACGCAATTAATGTGAGTTAGCTCAC
TCATTAGGCACCCCAGGCTTTACACTTTATGCTTCCGGCTCGTATGTTGTGTGGAATTGTGAGCGGATAA
CAATTTCACACAGGAAACAGCTATGACCATGATTACGCCAAGCGCGCAATTAACCCTCACTAAAGGGAAC
AAAAGCTGGAGCTGCAAGCTTAATGTAGTCTTATGCAATACTCTTGTAGTCTTGCAACATGGTAACGATG
AGTTAGCAACATGCCTTACAAGGAGAGAAAAAGCACCGTGCATGCCGATTGGTGGAAGTAAGGTGGTACG
ATCGTGCCTTATTAGGAAGGCAACAGACGGGTCTGACATGGATTGGACGAACCACTGAATTGCCGCATTG
CAGAGATATTGTATTTAAGTGCCTAGCTCGATACATAAACGGGTCTCTCTGGTTAGACCAGATCTGAGCC
TGGGAGCTCTCTGGCTAACTAGGGAACCCACTGCTTAAGCCTCAATAAAGCTTGCCTTGAGTGCTTCAAG
TAGTGTGTGCCCGTCTGTTGTGTGACTCTGGTAACTAGAGATCCCTCAGACCCTTTTAGTCAGTGTGGAA
AATCTCTAGCAGTGGCGCCCGAACAGGGACTTGAAAGCGAAAGGGAAACCAGAGGAGCTCTCTCGACGCA
GGACTCGGCTTGCTGAAGCGCGCACGGCAAGAGGCGAGGGGCGGCGACTGGTGAGTACGCCAAAAATTTT
GACTAGCGGAGGCTAGAAGGAGAGAGATGGGTGCGAGAGCGTCAGTATTAAGCGGGGGAGAATTAGATCG
CGATGGGAAAAAATTCGGTTAAGGCCAGGGGGAAAGAAAAAATATAAATTAAAACATATAGTATGGGCAA
GCAGGGAGCTAGAACGATTCGCAGTTAATCCTGGCCTGTTAGAAACATCAGAAGGCTGTAGACAAATACT
GGGACAGCTACAACCATCCCTTCAGACAGGATCAGAAGAACTTAGATCATTATATAATACAGTAGCAACC
CTCTATTGTGTGCATCAAAGGATAGAGATAAAAGACACCAAGGAAGCTTTAGACAAGATAGAGGAAGAGC
AAAACAAAAGTAAGACCACCGCACAGCAAGCGGCCGCTGATCTTCAGACCTGGAGGAGGAGATATGAGGG
ACAATTGGAGAAGTGAATTATATAAATATAAAGTAGTAAAAATTGAACCATTAGGAGTAGCACCCACCAA
GGCAAAGAGAAGAGTGGTGCAGAGAGAAAAAAGAGCAGTGGGAATAGGAGCTTTGTTCCTTGGGTTCTTG
GGAGCAGCAGGAAGCACTATGGGCGCAGCGTCAATGACGCTGACGGTACAGGCCAGACAATTATTGTCTG
GTATAGTGCAGCAGCAGAACAATTTGCTGAGGGCTATTGAGGCGCAACAGCATCTGTTGCAACTCACAGT
CTGGGGCATCAAGCAGCTCCAGGCAAGAATCCTGGCTGTGGAAAGATACCTAAAGGATCAACAGCTCCTG
GGGATTTGGGGTTGCTCTGGAAAACTCATTTGCACCACTGCTGTGCCTTGGAATGCTAGTTGGAGTAATA
AATCTCTGGAACAGATTTGGAATCACACGACCTGGATGGAGTGGGACAGAGAAATTAACAATTACACAAG
CTTAATACACTCCTTAATTGAAGAATCGCAAAACCAGCAAGAAAAGAATGAACAAGAATTATTGGAATTA
GATAAATGGGCAAGTTTGTGGAATTGGTTTAACATAACAAATTGGCTGTGGTATATAAAATTATTCATAA
TGATAGTAGGAGGCTTGGTAGGTTTAAGAATAGTTTTTGCTGTACTTTCTATAGTGAATAGAGTTAGGCA
GGGATATTCACCATTATCGTTTCAGACCCACCTCCCAACCCCGAGGGGACCCGACAGGCCCGAAGGAATA
GAAGAAGAAGGTGGAGAGAGAGACAGAGACAGATCCATTCGATTAGTGAACGGATCTCGACGGTATCGGT
TAACTTTTAAAAGAAAAGGGGGGATTGGGGGGTACAGTGCAGGGGAAAGAATAGTAGACATAATAGCAAC
AGACATACAAACTAAAGAATTACAAAAACAAATTACAAAAATTCAAAATTTTATCGATCACGAGACTAGC
CTCGATCGAGCTAGCTGCAGTAACGCCATTTTGCAAGGCATGGAAAAATACCAAACCAAGAATAGAGAAG
TTCAGATCAAGGGCGGGTACATGAAAATAGCTAACGTTGGGCCAAACAGGATATCTGCGGTGAGCAGTTT
CGGCCCCGGCCCGGGGCCAAGAACAGATGGTCACCGCAGTTTCGGCCCCGGCCCGAGGCCAAGAACAGAT
GGTCCCCAGATATGGCCCAACCCTCAGCAGTTTCTTAAGACCCATCAGATGTTTCCAGGCTCCCCCAAGG
ACCTGAAATGACCCTGCGCCTTATTTGAATTAACCAATCAGCCTGCTTCTCGCTTCTGTTCGCGCGCTTC
TGCTTCCCGAGCTCTATAAAAGAGCTCACAACCCCTCACTCGGCGCGCCAGTCCTCCGACAGACTGAGTC
GGCCGGTGGATCTACCGGTGGATCCACCATGGTGAGCAAGGGCGAGGAGCTGTTCACCGGGGTGGTGCCC
ATCCTGGTCGAGCTGGACGGCGACGTAAACGGCCACAAGTTCAGCGTGTCTGGCGAGGGCGAGGGCGATG
CCACCTACGGCAAGCTGACCCTGAAGTTCATCTGCACCACCGGCAAGCTGCCCGTGCCCTGGCCCACCCT
CGTGACCACCCTGACCTACGGCGTGCAGTGCTTCAGCCGCTACCCCGACCACATGAAGCAGCACGACTTC
TTCAAGTCCGCCATGCCCGAAGGCTACGTCCAGGAGCGCACCATCTTCTTCAAGGACGACGGCAACTACA
AGACCCGCGCCGAGGTGAAGTTCGAGGGCGACACCCTGGTGAACCGCATCGAGCTGAAGGGCATCGACTT
CAAGGAGGACGGCAACATCCTGGGGCACAAGCTGGAGTACAACTACAACAGCCACAACGTCTATATCATG
GCCGACAAGCAGAAGAACGGCATCAAGGCGAACTTCAAGATCCGCCACAACATCGAGGACGGCAGCGTGC
AGCTCGCCGACCACTACCAGCAGAACACCCCCATCGGCGACGGCCCCGTGCTGCTGCCCGACAACCACTA
CCTGAGCACCCAGTCCGCCCTGAGCAAAGACCCCAACGAGAAGCGCGATCACATGGTCCTGCTGGAGTTC
GTGACCGCCGCCGGGATCACTCTCGGCATGGACGAGCTGTACAAGTAATGACGTACGGCGGCCGCCTCGA
CTAGGGATAACAGGGTAATTGTTTGAATGAGGCTTCAGTACTTTACAGAATCGTTGCCTGCACATCTTGG
AAACACTTGCTGGGATTACTTCGACTTCTTAACCCAACAGAAGGCTCGAGAAGGTATATTGCTGTTGACA
GTGAGCGATGACCCTGTAGTACAGCAATATAGTGAAGCCACAGATGTATATTGCTGTACTACAGGGTCAG
TGCCTACTGCCTCGGACTTCAAGGGGCTAGAATTCGAGCAATTATCTTGTTTACTAAAACTGAATACCTT
GCTATCTCTTTGATACATTTTTACAAAGCTGAATTAAAATGGTATAAATTAAATCACTTTTTTCAATTGA
CGCGTAATTCTACCGGGTAGGGGAGGCGCTTTTCCCAAGGCAGTCTGGAGCATGCGCTTTAGCAGCCCCG
CTGGGCACTTGGCGCTACACAAGTGGCCTCTGGCCTCGCACACATTCCACATCCACCGGTAGGCGCCAAC
CGGCTCCGTTCTTTGGTGGCCCCTTCGCGCCACCTTCTACTCCTCCCCTAGTCAGGAAGTTCCCCCCCGC
CCCGCAGCTCGCGTCGTGCAGGACGTGACAAATGGAAGTAGCACGTCTCACTAGTCTCGTGCAGATGGAC
AGCACCGCTGAGCAATGGAAGCGGGTAGGCCTTTGGGGCAGCGGCCAATAGCAGCTTTGCTCCTTCGCTT
TCTGGGCTCAGAGGCTGGGAAGGGGTGGGTCCGGGGGCGGGCTCAGGGGCGGGCTCAGGGGCGGGGCGGG
CGCCCGAAGGTCCTCCGGAGGCCCGGCATTCTGCACGCTTCAAAAGCGCACGTCTGCCGCGCTGTTCTCC
TCTTCCTCATCTCCGGGCCTTTCGACCTGCAGCCCAAGCTTACCATGACCGAGTACAAGCCCACGGTGCG
CCTCGCCACCCGCGACGACGTCCCCAGGGCCGTACGCACCCTCGCCGCCGCGTTCGCCGACTACCCCGCC
ACGCGCCACACCGTCGATCCGGACCGCCACATCGAGCGGGTCACCGAGCTGCAAGAACTCTTCCTCACGC
GCGTCGGGCTCGACATCGGCAAGGTGTGGGTCGCGGACGACGGCGCCGCGGTGGCGGTCTGGACCACGCC
GGAGAGCGTCGAAGCGGGGGCGGTGTTCGCCGAGATCGGCCCGCGCATGGCCGAGTTGAGCGGTTCCCGG
CTGGCCGCGCAGCAACAGATGGAAGGCCTCCTGGCGCCGCACCGGCCCAAGGAGCCCGCGTGGTTCCTGG
CCACCGTCGGCGTCTCGCCCGACCACCAGGGCAAGGGTCTGGGCAGCGCCGTCGTGCTCCCCGGAGTGGA
GGCGGCCGAGCGCGCCGGGGTGCCCGCCTTCCTGGAGACCTCCGCGCCCCGCAACCTCCCCTTCTACGAG
CGGCTCGGCTTCACCGTCACCGCCGACGTCGAGGTGCCCGAAGGACCGCGCACCTGGTGCATGACCCGCA
AGCCCGGTGCCTGACGCCCGCCCCACGACCCGCAGCGCCCGACCGAAAGGAGCGCACGACCCCATGCATG
TCGACTTCGAAACGCGTCTGGAACAATCAACCTCTGGATTACAAAATTTGTGAAAGATTGACTGGTATTC
TTAACTATGTTGCTCCTTTTACGCTATGTGGATACGCTGCTTTAATGCCTTTGTATCATGCTATTGCTTC
CCGTATGGCTTTCATTTTCTCCTCCTTGTATAAATCCTGGTTGCTGTCTCTTTATGAGGAGTTGTGGCCC
GTTGTCAGGCAACGTGGCGTGGTGTGCACTGTGTTTGCTGACGCAACCCCCACTGGTTGGGGCATTGCCA
CCACCTGTCAGCTCCTTTCCGGGACTTTCGCTTTCCCCCTCCCTATTGCCACGGCGGAACTCATCGCCGC
CTGCCTTGCCCGCTGCTGGACAGGGGCTCGGCTGTTGGGCACTGACAATTCCGTGGTGTTGTCGGGGAAG
CTGACGTCCTTTCCATGGCTGCTCGCCTGTGTTGCCACCTGGATTCTGCGCGGGACGTCCTTCTGCTACG
TCCCTTCGGCCCTCAATCCAGCGGACCTTCCTTCCCGCGGCCTGCTGCCGGCTCTGCGGCCTCTTCCGCG
TCTTCGCCTTCGCCCTCAGACGAGTCGGATCTCCCTTTGGGCCGCCTCCCCGCCTGGAATTAATTCTGCA
GTCGAGACCTAGAAAAACATGGAGCAATCACAAGTAGCAATACAGCAGCTACCAATGCTGATTGTGCCTG
GCTAGAAGCACAAGAGGAGGAGGAGGTGGGTTTTCCAGTCACACCTCAGGTACCTTTAAGACCAATGACT
TACAAGGCAGCTGTAGATCTTAGCCACTTTTTAAAAGAAAAGGGGGGACTGGAAGGGCTAATTCACTCCC
AACGAAGACAAGATCTGCTTTTTGCTTGTACTGGGTCTCTCTGGTTAGACCAGATCTGAGCCTGGGAGCT
CTCTGGCTAACTAGGGAACCCACTGCTTAAGCCTCAATAAAGCTTGCCTTGAGTGCTTCAAGTAGTGTGT
GCCCGTCTGTTGTGTGACTCTGGTAACTAGAGATCCCTCAGACCCTTTTAGTCAGTGTGGAAAATCTCTA
GCAGTAGTAGTTCATGTCATCTTATTATTCAGTATTTATAACTTGCAAAGAAATGAATATCAGAGAGTGA
GAGGAACTTGTTTATTGCAGCTTATAATGGTTACAAATAAAGCAATAGCATCACAAATTTCACAAATAAA
GCATTTTTTTCACTGCATTCTAGTTGTGGTTTGTCCAAACTCATCAATGTATCTTATCATGTCTGGCTCT
AGCTATCCCGCCCCTAACTCCGCCCATCCCGCCCCTAACTCCGCCCAGTTCCGCCCATTCTCCGCCCCAT
GGCTGACTAATTTTTTTTATTTATGCAGAGGCCGAGGCCGCCTCGGCCTCTGAGCTATTCCAGAAGTAGT
GAGGAGGCTTTTTTGGAGGCCTAGGGACGTACCCAATTCGCCCTATAGTGAGTCGTATTACGCGCGCTCA
CTGGCCGTCGTTTTACAACGTCGTGACTGGGAAAACCCTGGCGTTACCCAACTTAATCGCCTTGCAGCAC
ATCCCCCTTTCGCCAGCTGGCGTAATAGCGAAGAGGCCCGCACCGATCGCCCTTCCCAACAGTTGCGCAG
CCTGAATGGCGAATGGG
[124 nt withheld, positions 8488-8611]
C
[91 nt withheld, positions 8613-8703]
A
[49 nt withheld, positions 8705-8753]
CCTTTGACGTTGGAGTCCACGTTCTTT
[37 nt withheld, positions 8781-8817]
ACCCTATCTCGGTCTATTCTTTTGATTTATAAGGGATTTTGCCGATTTCGGCCTATTGGTTAAAAAATGA
GCTGATTTAACAAAAATTTAACGCGAATTTTAACAAAATATTAACGCTTACAATTTAGGTGGCACTTTTC
GGGGAAATGTG
Features (pLannotate 1.2.2; 28 found; start..end, strand, type, name):
      1..105     +  promoter       AmpR promoter: bla
    106..966     +  CDS            AmpR: β-lactamase; bla; confers resistance to ampicillin, carbenicillin, and related antibiotics
   1137..1725    +  rep_origin     ori: high-copy-number ColE1/pMB1/pBR322/pUC origin of replication
   1908..2000    +  CDS            lacI (fragment): lac repressor; lacI; The lac repressor binds to the lac operator to inhibit transcription in E. coli. This inhibition can be relieved by adding lactose or isopropyl-β-D-thiogalactopyranoside (IPTG).
   2013..2034    +  protein_bind   CAP binding site: CAP binding activates transcription in the presence of cAMP. E. coli catabolite activator protein
   2049..2079    +  promoter       lac promoter: promoter for the E. coli lac operon
   2087..2103    +  protein_bind   lac operator: The lac repressor binds to the lac operator to inhibit transcription in E. coli. This inhibition can be relieved by adding lactose or isopropyl-β-D-thiogalactopyranoside (IPTG). lac repressor encoded by lacI
   2148..2166    +  promoter       T3 promoter: promoter for bacteriophage T3 RNA polymerase
   2194..2420    +  promoter       RSV promoter: Rous sarcoma virus enhancer/promoter
   2421..2601    +  LTR            5' LTR (truncated): truncated 5' long terminal repeat (LTR) from HIV-1
   2648..2773    +  misc_feature   HIV-1 Ψ: packaging signal of human immunodeficiency virus type 1
   2757..3120    +  CDS            HIV-1 gag (fragment): gag protein from human immunodeficiency virus 1; gag
   3266..3499    +  misc_feature   RRE: The Rev response element (RRE) of HIV-1 allows for Rev-dependent mRNA export from the nucleus to the cytoplasm.
   3876..3976    +  CDS            Rev (fragment): human immunodeficiency virus 1 (HIV-1) Rev protein; rev; enhances nuclear export of unspliced and incompletely spliced viral mRNAs
   3995..4112    +  misc_feature   cPPT/CTS: central polypurine tract and central termination sequence of HIV-1
   4150..4551    +  promoter       SFFV promoter: spleen focus-forming virus long terminal repeat (LTR) promoter
   4579..5298    +  CDS            EGFP: the original enhanced GFP (Yang et al., 1996) mammalian codon-optimized
   5534..5660    +  ncRNA          3' miR-30a: sequence downstream of the 71-nt precursor of the human miR-30a microRNA (Zeng et al., 2002) miRNA
   5685..6184    +  promoter       PGK promoter: mouse phosphoglycerate kinase 1 promoter
   6205..6804    +  CDS            PuroR: puromycin N-acetyltransferase; pac from Streptomyces alboniger; confers resistance to puromycin
   6885..7473    +  misc_feature   WPRE: woodchuck hepatitis virus posttranscriptional regulatory element
   7490..7678    +  CDS            nef (fragment): NEF_HV1Z2 - Experimental evidence at protein level: Swiss-Prot protein existence level 1. Extracellular Nef protein targets CD4(+) T-lymphocytes for apoptosis by interacting with CXCR4 surface receptors. From Human immunodeficiency virus type 1 group M subtype D (isolate Z2/CDC-Z34) (HIV-1).
   7680..7913    +  LTR            3' LTR (ΔU3): self-inactivating 3' long terminal repeat (LTR) from HIV-1
   7985..8106    +  polyA_signal   SV40 poly(A) signal: SV40 polyadenylation signal
   8146..8281    +  rep_origin     SV40 ori: SV40 origin of replication
   8302..8320    -  promoter       T7 promoter: promoter for bacteriophage T7 RNA polymerase
   8328..8483    +  CDS            lacZα (fragment): LacZα fragment of β-galactosidase; lacZ fragment
   8488..8916    +  rep_origin     f1 ori (sequence partly withheld): f1 bacteriophage origin of replication; arrow indicates direction of (+) strand synthesis
