[The description below was written by a language model from this plasmid's Addgene catalogue record and pLannotate feature annotations shown in this document.]
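Description:
SGEP-sh-Hs-PHGDH-1956 is a third-generation, self-inactivating lentiviral shRNA vector built on the pRRL backbone, carrying a microRNA-embedded hairpin against human PHGDH (phosphoglycerate dehydrogenase). It is propagated in E. coli through a high-copy ColE1/pUC-type origin with ampicillin selection (β-lactamase), and the backbone also retains an f1 origin, an SV40 origin, and remnants of a lac/lacZα cloning region flanked by T3 and T7 promoters. The catalogue lists the vector type as both lentiviral and CRISPR, but the stated purpose is shRNA and no Cas or guide RNA scaffold elements are annotated.

The viral genome is transcribed from a chimeric RSV promoter/truncated HIV-1 5' LTR, which makes packaging Tat-independent. It includes the Ψ packaging signal with a gag fragment, the RRE for Rev-dependent nuclear export, the cPPT/CTS, a WPRE to enhance transcript expression, and a ΔU3 3' LTR followed by an SV40 polyadenylation signal. Within this frame, an SFFV promoter drives EGFP, and the 97 bp shRNA insert lies in the region downstream of the EGFP coding sequence, just ahead of the annotated 3' miR-30a flank. The hairpin is thus placed in a miR-30-type context on the same Pol II transcript as the reporter, so green fluorescence marks cells expressing the shRNA; the hairpin and its 5' flank are not themselves annotated in the feature table. A separate mouse PGK promoter drives puromycin N-acetyltransferase for selecting transduced cells.

The construct is suited to stable, constitutive knockdown of PHGDH in human cells after lentiviral transduction, with fluorescence tracking and puromycin selection. The cloning sites used for the insert are not recorded.
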