Addgene plasmid #188670: SGEP-sh-Hs-PHGDH-1956
Purpose: shRNA
Depositing lab: Lewis Cantley. Depositing organization: Cornell University.
Backbone
  Vector backbone: pRRL
  Vector type: Lentiviral, CRISPR
Growth in bacteria
  Bacterial resistance: Ampicillin, 100 μg/mL
  Growth temperature: 30°C
  Growth strain: NEB Stable
  Copy number: High Copy
Gene/Insert
  Gene/Insert name: shPHGDH
  gRNA/shRNA sequence: TGCTGTTGACAGTGAGCGATGACCCTGTAGTACAGCAATATAGTGAAGCCACAGATGTATATTGCTGTACTACAGGGTCAGTGCCTACTGCCTCGGA
  Species: H. sapiens (human)
  Insert size (bp): 97
  Mutation: WT
  Entrez Gene: PHGDH (a.k.a. 3-PGDH, 3PGDH, HEL-S-113, NLS, NLS1, PDG, PGAD, PGD, PGDH, PHGDHD, SERA)
  Cloning method: Restriction Enzyme; 5′ cloning site Unknown (unknown if destroyed)
Terms and licenses: Academic/Nonprofit Terms; Industry Terms: Not Available to Industry
How to cite: SGEP-sh-Hs-PHGDH-1956 was a gift from Lewis Cantley (Addgene plasmid # 188670 ; http://n2t.net/addgene:188670 ; RRID:Addgene_188670)
